>Addgene plasmid #220995 | pdCas12f1Cas_ABE-LVA | addgene full sequence | sequence record 449468 | Addgene NGS Result
TTTCTTTACGGTCTTTAAAAAGGCCGTAATATCCAGCTGAACGGTCTGGTTATAGGTACATTGAGCAACT
GACTGAAATGCCTCAAAATGTTCTTTACGATGCCATTGGGATATATCAACGGTGGTATATCCAGTGATTT
TTTTCTCCATTTTAGCTTCCTTAGCTCCTGAAAATCTCGATAACTCAAAAAATACGCCCGGTAGTGATCT
TATTTCATTATGGTGAAAGTTGGAACCTCTTACGTGCCGATCAACGTCTCATTTTCGCCAAAAGTTGGCC
CAGGGCTTCCCGGTATCAACAGGGACACCAGGATTTATTTATTCTGCGAAGTGATCTTCCGTCACAGGTA
TTTATTCGGCGCAAAGTGCGTCGGGTGATGCTGCCAACTTACTGATTTAGTGTATGATGGTGTTTTTGAG
GTGCTCCAGTGGCTTCTGTTTCTATCAGCTGTCCCTCCTGTTCAGCTACTGACGGGGTGGTGCGTAACGG
CAAAAGCACCGCCGGACATCAGCGCTAGCGGAGTGTATACTGGCTTACTATGTTGGCACTGATGAGGGTG
TCAGTGAAGTGCTTCATGTGGCAGGAGAAAAAAGGCTGCACCGGTGCGTCAGCAGAATATGTGATACAGG
ATATATTCCGCTTCCTCGCTCACTGACTCGCTACGCTCGGTCGTTCGACTGCGGCGAGCGGAAATGGCTT
ACGAACGGGGCGGAGATTTCCTGGAAGATGCCAGGAAGATACTTAACAGGGAAGTGAGAGGGCCGCGGCA
AAGCCGTTTTTCCATAGGCTCCGCCCCCCTGACAAGCATCACGAAATCTGACGCTCAAATCAGTGGTGGC
GAAACCCGACAGGACTATAAAGATACCAGGCGTTTCCCCCTGGCGGCTCCCTCGTGCGCTCTCCTGTTCC
TGCCTTTCGGTTTACCGGTGTCATTCCGCTGTTATGGCCGCGTTTGTCTCATTCCACGCCTGACACTCAG
TTCCGGGTAGGCAGTTCGCTCCAAGCTGGACTGTATGCACGAACCCCCCGTTCAGTCCGACCGCTGCGCC
TTATCCGGTAACTATCGTCTTGAGTCCAACCCGGAAAGACATGCAAAAGCACCACTGGCAGCAGCCACTG
GTAATTGATTTAGAGGAGTTAGTCTTGAAGTCATGCGCCGGTTAAGGCTAAACTGAAAGGACAAGTTTTG
GTGACTGCGCTCCTCCAAGCCAGTTACCTCGGTTCAAAGAGTTGGTAGCTCAGAGAACCTTCGAAAAACC
GCCCTGCAAGGCGGTTTTTTCGTTTTCAGAGCAAGAGATTACGCGCAGACCAAAACGATCTCAAGAAGAT
CATCTTATTAATCAGATAAAATATTTCTAGGCTCATGAGCCCGAAGTGGCGAGCCCGATCTTCCCCATCG
GTGATGTCGGCGATATAGGCGCCAGCAACCGCACCTGTGGCGCTGGTGATGCCGGCCACGATGCGTCCGG
CGTAGAGGATCTGCTCATGTTTGACAGCTTATCATCGATGCATCTGACAGCTAGCTCAGTCCTAGGTATA
ATGCTAGCGAGCTCAGGAGGACATCATGATCAAAGTTTACCGTTATGAAATCGTTAAACCGCTGGACCTG
GATTGGAAAGAATTCGGCACCATCCTGCGTCAGCTGCAGCAGGAAACCCGCTTCGCGCTGAACAAAGCAA
CCCAGCTGGCGTGGGAATGGATGGGTTTCAGCTCTGATTACAAAGACAACCATGGCGAATACCCGAAAAG
CAAAGACATCCTGGGCTACACCAACGTTCACGGTTACGCATACCACACCATCAAAACCAAAGCTTATCGT
CTGAACAGCGGCAACCTGAGCCAGACCATCAAACGTGCGACCGATCGCTTCAAAGCGTACCAGAAAGAAA
TCCTGCGTGGTGACATGTCCATCCCGTCTTACAAACGTGATATCCCGCTGGATCTGATCAAAGAAAACAT
CAGCGTTAACCGTATGAACCACGGTGATTATATCGCTTCCCTGTCCCTGCTGTCTAACCCGGCGAAACAG
GAAATGAACGTTAAACGTAAAATCTCCGTGATTATCATCGTTCGTGGCGCGGGTAAAACCATCATGGATC
GCATCCTGAGCGGCGAATACCAGGTGAGCGCGAGCCAGATCATCCACGACGACCGTAAAAACAAATGGTA
CCTGAACATCTCTTATGATTTCGAACCGCAGACCCGTGTTCTGGATCTGAACAAAATCATGGGCATCGCT
CTGGGTGTTGCGGTGGCGGTGTACATGGCGTTCCAGCACACCCCGGCGCGCTACAAACTGGAAGGCGGTG
AAATCGAAAACTTCCGTCGTCAGGTGGAGTCTCGTCGCATCTCCATGCTGCGCCAGGGTAAATACGCGGG
TGGTGCTCGTGGCGGTCACGGCCGTGATAAACGTATCAAACCGATCGAACAGCTGCGTGACAAAATCGCT
AACTTCCGCGATACCACTAACCACCGTTACTCTCGTTACATCGTTGATATGGCTATCAAAGAAGGTTGCG
GTACCATTCAGATGGAAGATCTGACCAACATCCGTGATATCGGCTCTCGTTTCCTGCAGAACTGGACCTA
CTACGATCTGCAGCAGAAAATCATCTACAAAGCGGAAGAAGCGGGCATCAAAGTTATCAAAATTGATCCG
CAGTACACCAGCCAGCGTTGCAGCGAATGCGGCAACATCGATTCCGGTAACCGTATCGGTCAGGCGATCT
TCAAATGCCGTGCTTGCGGCTACGAAGCGAACGCGGACTACAACGCAGCTCGTAACATCGCGATCCCGAA
CATCGATAAAATCATCGCGGAAAGCATCAAATCTGGTGGTTCTTCTGGTGGTTCTAGCGGCAGCGAGACT
CCCGGGACCTCAGAGTCCGCCACACCCGAAAGTTCTGGTGGTTCTTCTGGTGGTTCTTCTGAGGTGGAGT
TTTCCCACGAGTACTGGATGAGACATGCCCTGACCCTGGCCAAGAGGGCACGGGATGAGAGGGAGGTGCC
TGTGGGAGCCGTGCTGGTGCTGAACAATAGAGTGATCGGCGAGGGCTGGAACAGAGCCATCGGCCTGCAC
GACCCAACAGCCCATGCCGAAATTATGGCCCTGAGACAGGGCGGCCTGGTCATGCAGAACTACAGACTGA
TTGACGCCACCCTGTACGTGACATTCGAGCCTTGCGTGATGTGCGCCGGCGCCATGATCCACTCTAGGAT
CGGCCGCGTGGTGTTTGGCGTGAGGAACTCAAAAAGAGGCGCCGCAGGCTCCCTGATGAACGTGCTGAAC
TACCCCGGCATGAATCACCGCGTCGAAATTACCGAGGGAATCCTGGCAGATGAATGTGCCGCCCTGCTGT
GCGATTTCTATCGGATGCCTAGACAGGTGTTCAATGCTCAGAAGAAGGCCCAGAGCTCCATCAACTTAGT
AGCTTAAAAGCTTGGCTGTTTTGGCGGATGAGAGAAGATTTTCAGCCTGATACAGATTAAATCAGAACGC
AGAAGCGGTCTGATAAAACAGAATTTGCCTGGCGGCAGTAGCGCGGTGGTCCCACCTGACCCCATGCCGA
ACTCAGAAGTGAAACGCCGTAGCGCCGATGGTAGTGTGGGGTCTCCCCATGCGAGAGTAGGGAACTGCCA
GGCATCAAATAAAACGAAAGGCTCAGTCGAAAGACTGGGCCTTTCGTTTTATCTGTTGTTTGTCGGTGAA
CGCTCTCCTGAGTAGGACAAATCCGCCGGGAGCGGATTTGAACGTTGCGAAGCAACGGCCCGGAGGGTGG
CGGGCAGGACGCCCGCCATAAACTGCCAGGCATCAAATTAAGCAGAAGGCCATCCTGACGGATGGCCTTT
TTGCGTTTCTACAAACTCTTTTGTTTATTTTTCTAAATACATTCAAATATGTATCCGCTCATGAGACAAT
AACCCTGATAAATGCTTCAATAATATTGAAAAAGGAAGAGTATGAGTATTCAACATTTCCGTGTCGCCCT
TATTCCCTTTTTTGCGGCATTTTGCCTTCCTGTTTTTGCTCACCCAGAAACGCTGGTGAAAGTAAAAGAT
GCTGAAGATCAGTTGGGTGCAGCAAACTATTAACTGGCGAACTACTTACTCTAGCTTCCCGGCAACAATT
AATAGACTGGATGGAGGCGGATAAAGTTGCAGGACCACTTCTGCGCTCGGCCCTTCCGGCTGGCTGGTTT
ATTGCTGATAAATCTGGAGCCGGTGAGCGTGGGTCTCGCGGTATCATTGCAGCACTGGGGCCAGATGGTA
AGCCCTCCCGTATCGTAGTTATCTACACGACGGGGAGTCAGGCAACTATGGATGAACGAAATAGACAGAT
CGCTGAGATAGGTGCCTCACTGATTAAGCATTGGTAACTGTCAGACCAAGTTTACTCATATATACTTTAG
ATTGATT
[125 nt withheld, positions 4418-4542]
C
[141 nt withheld, positions 4544-4684]
CCTTTGACGTTGGAGTCCACGTTCTTT
[37 nt withheld, positions 4712-4748]
ACCCTATCTCGGGCTATTCTTTTGATTTATAAGGGATTTTGCCGATTTCGGCCTATTGGTTAAAAAATGA
GCTGATTTAACAAAAATTTAACGCGAATTTTAATAAAATATTAACGTTTACAATTTAAAAGGATCTAGGT
GAAGATCCTTTTTGATAATCTCATGACCAAAATCCCTTAACGTGAGTTTTCGTTCCACTGAGCGTCAGAC
CCCGTAGAAAAGATCAAAGGATCTTCTTGAGATCCTTTTTTTCTGCGCGTAATCTGCTGCTTGCAAACAA
AAAAACCACCGCTACCAGCGGTGGTTTGTTTGCCGGATCAAGAGCTACCAACTCTTTTTCCGAAGGTAAC
TGGCTTCAGCAGAGCGCAGATACCAAATACTGTCCTTCTAGTGTAGCCGTAGTTAGGCCACCACTTCAAG
AACTCTGTAGCACCGCCTACATACCTCGCTCTGCTAATCCTGTTACCAGTCAGGCATTTGAGAAGCACAC
GGTCACACTGCTTCCGGTAGTCAATAAACCGGTAAACCAGCAATAGACATAAGCGGCTATTTAACGACCC
TGCCCTGAACCGACGACCGGGTCGAATTTGCTTTCGAATTTCTGCCATTCATCCGCTTATTATCACTTAT
TCAGGCGTAGCAACCAGGCGTTTAAGGGCACCAATAACTGCCTTAAAAAAATTACGCCCCGCCCTGCCAC
TCATCGCAGTACTGTTGTAATTCATTAAGCATTCTGCCGACATGGAAGCCATCACAAACGGCATGATGAA
CCTGAATCGCCAGCGGCATCAGCACCTTGTCGCCTTGCGTATAATATTTGCCCATGGTGAAAACGGGGGC
GAAGAAGTTGTCCATATTGGCCACGTTTAAATCAAAACTGGTGAAACTCACCCAGGGATTGGCTGAGACG
AAAAACATATTCTCAATAAACCCTTTAGGGAAATAGGCCAGGTTTTCACCGTAACACGCCACATCTTGCG
AATATATGTGTAGAAACTGCCGGAAATCGTCGTGGTATTCACTCCAGAGCGATGAAAACGTTTCAGTTTG
CTCATGGAAAACGGTGTAACAAGGGTGAACACTATCCCATATCACCAGCTCACCGTCTTTCATTGCCATA
CGGAATTCCGGATGAGCATTCATCAGGCGGGCAAGAATGTGAATAAAGGCCGGATAAAACTTGTGCTTAT
T
Features (pLannotate 1.2.2; 18 found; start..end, strand, type, name):
    151..253     -  promoter       cat promoter: promoter of the E. coli cat gene encoding chloramphenicol acetyltransferase
    374..517     +  mobile_element IS1 (fragment): prokaryotic transposable element IS1
    636..691     -  rep_origin     RSF ori (fragment): Plasmids containing the RSF 1030 origin of replication can be propagated in E. coli cells that contain additional plasmids with compatible origins.
    779..1324    -  rep_origin     p15A ori: Plasmids containing the medium-copy-number p15A origin of replication can be propagated in E. coli cells that contain a second plasmid with the ColE1 origin.
   1361..1481    -  CDS            TcR (fragment): tetracycline efflux protein; tet; confers resistance to tetracycline
   1491..1509    +  promoter       tet promoter (fragment): E. coli promoter for tetracycline efflux protein gene
   1515..1548    +  promoter       J23119 promoter: bacterial promoter (Registry of Standard Biological Parts BBa J23119)
   2832..2927    +  CDS            ABE(7.10) (fragment): adenine base editor comprising wild-type E. coli TadA fused to the evolved TadA*(7.10) mutant (Gaudelli et al., 2017)
   2931..3419    +  CDS            tadA: TADA_ECOLI - Also known as yfhC. Experimental evidence at protein level: Swiss-Prot protein existence level 1. Catalyzes the deamination of adenosine to inosine at the wobble position 34 of tRNA(Arg2). Essential for cell viability. From Escherichia coli (strain K12).
   3527..3642    +  ncRNA          5S rRNA: Accession: RF00001 - 5S ribosomal RNA
   3646..3732    +  terminator     rrnB T1 terminator: Escherichia coli rrnB; transcription terminator T1 from the E. coli rrnB gene
   3824..3851    +  terminator     rrnB T2 terminator: transcription terminator T2 from the E. coli rrnB gene
   3870..3961    +  promoter       AmpR promoter: bla
   3962..4081    +  CDS            AmpR (fragment): β-lactamase; bla; confers resistance to ampicillin, carbenicillin, and related antibiotics
   4082..4376    +  CDS            bla(M) (fragment): β-lactamase lacking the signal sequence; bla(M); allows cytosolic expression of β-lactamase
   4419..4799    +  rep_origin     M13 ori (sequence partly withheld): M13 bacteriophage origin of replication; arrow indicates direction of (+) strand synthesis
   4985..5218    +  rep_origin     ori (fragment): high-copy-number ColE1/pMB1/pBR322/pUC origin of replication
   5430..150     -  CDS            CmR (across the origin): chloramphenicol acetyltransferase; cat; confers resistance to chloramphenicol
