[The description below was written by a language model from this plasmid's Addgene catalogue record and pLannotate feature annotations shown in this document.]
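Description:
pdCas12f1Cas_ABE-LVA is a low-copy bacterial expression plasmid of about 5.9 kb, built on a p15A-origin backbone for CRISPR adenine base editing in prokaryotes. It is maintained in E. coli through the p15A origin, which is compatible with ColE1-type plasmids and so allows co-transformation with a second plasmid. Selection is by a chloramphenicol acetyltransferase gene driven by its native cat promoter. The feature table also picks up several backbone remnants: fragments of an IS1 element, a tetracycline resistance gene and its promoter, β-lactamase with its promoter, an RSF origin and a ColE1-type origin, plus an M13 phage origin. Only chloramphenicol resistance is recorded for the plasmid, and the resistance-gene and extra-origin fragments appear to be partial.

The payload is a fusion of Acidibacillus sulfuroxidans Cas12f1 carrying the D225A substitution, which the "d" in the plasmid name suggests is a nuclease-inactivating change, joined to an E. coli TadA-derived adenosine deaminase that the catalogue entry describes as TadA8e. The strong constitutive synthetic promoter J23119 sits upstream. The roughly 1.3 kb between it and the annotated deaminase region carries no annotation but presumably holds the compact Cas12f1 coding sequence, which would place the deaminase at the C-terminal side. A short match to ABE7.10 just before the tadA feature probably reflects linker or shared editor sequence. The fusion ends in a C-terminal LVA tag, an ssrA-type degradation signal that shortens protein half-life and thereby limits editor accumulation. Transcription is terminated by the rrnB T1 and T2 terminators. No guide RNA cassette is annotated, so the record does not show whether the guide is encoded here or supplied separately. The plasmid is intended for constitutive expression of a miniature Cas12f1 adenine base editor in bacteria.
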