Addgene plasmid #220995: pdCas12f1Cas_ABE-LVA
Purpose: Prokaryotic and constitutive expression of AsCas12f1/TadA8e-LVA fusion
Depositing lab: John van der Oost. Depositing organization: Wageningen University, Department Agrotechnology & Food Sciences. Publication: Base editing both DNA strands in distinct editing windows with small CRISPR-associated effector Cas12f1. Swartjes T, Bouzetos E, Adiego-Perez B, Pool VD, Staals RHJ, van der Oost J, Wu WY. iScience. 2025 Nov 12;28(12):114033. doi: 10.1016/j.isci.2025.114033. eCollection 2025 Dec 19. PubMed 41399500.
Backbone
  Vector backbone: p15a
  Vector type: Bacterial Expression, CRISPR
Growth in bacteria
  Bacterial resistance: Chloramphenicol, 25 μg/mL
  Growth temperature: 37°C
  Growth strain: DH5alpha
  Copy number: Low Copy
Gene/Insert
  Gene/Insert name: Acidibacillus sulfuroxidans Cas12f1-ABE
  Species: Acidibacillus sulfuroxidans, Escherichia coli
  Mutation: D225A
  Tag / fusion protein: LVA (C terminal on insert)
  Cloning method: Gibson Cloning
Terms and licenses: Academic/Nonprofit Terms; Industry Terms: Not Available to Industry
How to cite: pdCas12f1Cas_ABE-LVA was a gift from John van der Oost (Addgene plasmid # 220995 ; http://n2t.net/addgene:220995 ; RRID:Addgene_220995)
